>Addgene plasmid #186710 | pSEVA251::Ptrc.x.tetO2::B0032::CYP110D1 N-terminal His-Tag | addgene full sequence | sequence record 368444 | Addgene NGS Result
TTAATTAAAGCGGATAACAATTTCACACAGGAGGCCGCCTAGGCCGCGGCCGCGCGAATTCGAGCTCGGT
ACCCGGGCTAATTAGGGGGTGTCGCCCTTTGAATTCGCGGCCGCTTCTAGAGGAGCTGTTGACAATTAAT
CATCCGGCTCGTATAATGTGTGGATCCCCGTCAGTGACGGAGATTCACACATACTAGTCACACAGGAAAG
TACTAGATGCACCATCACCATCACCATACAGTCACTCAAAACCTACCCAACGGCCCCAGAATACCCCGGT
TGTTACGGTTGTTTAAGTTTATTACTCAACCAATACAGTATGTGGAAGATTTTGCCAAAGTCTACGGTGA
CAACTTCACTATCTGGGGGAGTGGAGAAAGTTATTTTGTCTACTTTAGCCATCCCCAAGCATTGGAACAG
ATTTTTACTAATGTTAGTTGTTTTGAGAGTAGTGGTGGAGGTAGTCCGCTTTTAGAACTTTTATTGGGTA
AGAATTCTTTAATTTTACTAGAAGGCGATCGCCATCAGCGCCAACGTCAACTATTAACCCCACCTTTCCA
CGGTGAAAGGATGCGGGCTTATGGTCAAACTATTCGTGAAATAACTCAACAAGTCACTCAAGCATGGCAA
ATGGGTAAGCCCTTCAATATCCGGGCTTCCATGCAGGAAATTACCATGCGTGTCATTTTGCGGGTAGTGT
TTGGTGTTGATGAGGGGGAATTGTTTCAAGAACTGCGGCAATTGCTAACTACCCTGTTAGATTTCATGGG
TTCTCCTCTAATGTCCAGCACCTTCTTTTTTAGTTTCACGCAAAAGGACTATGGTGCATGGAGTCCTTGG
GGGCGAATGGTGCGCCTCATCAAAAAAATTGACCAACTGATTTACGCTTTGATTGCTCAACGTCGGGCTG
AGTTTGGCGAAAATCGTCAAGATATCCTTAGTTTATTAATTTCGGCACGTTATGACGACGGACAGCCAAT
GTCAGACGTAGAGTTACGGGATGAATTAATGACAATGTTGGTTGCAGGACATGAAACCACTGCTTCAGCC
TTGACTTGGGCGTTTTATTGGATTGATAGCGTACCAGAAGTACGTGAAAAGTTATTTCAGGAATTAGATA
CACTGAATGACGATTCAGAACCCAGTATTATTGCCAAATTGCCTTATTTAACAGCAGTTTGCCAAGAAAC
CCTACGCTTTTATCCTATTGTGCTGAATGCTTTCTTCCGGCGAACAAAAAACCCTATGGAAATTATGGGC
TACAAACTGCCGAAAGCAACATTAGTTGTTCCTAGTATTTATTTAGCCCATCATCGAGAAGAAGTTTATC
CGCAATCCAAGCAATTCCGACCAGAACGCTTTTTAGAAAAGCAATTCTCCCCTTACGAATACTTACCCTT
TGGCGGCGGTAATCGGCGCTGCATCGGTCTAGCATTTGCCCAATATGAAATGAAAATTGTCTTAGCAACA
ATTTTGTCACAATTCCAAGTATCTAGACTCAGTAAGCGTCCGGTGCAGCCTGTGCGTCGGGGATTAACTT
TGGCAGCACCAGGAGGAATGAAGATGGTGGCTAATAAAAGAATGCGTAATTCGTAACTGCAGGCATGCAA
GCTTGCGGCCGCGTCGTGACTGGGAAAACCCTGGCGACTAGTCTTGGACTCCTGTTGATAGATCCAGTAA
TGACCTCAGAACTCCATCTGGATTTGTTCAGAACGCTCGGTTGCCGCCGGGCGTTTTTTATTGGTGAGAA
TCCAGGGGTCCCCAATAATTACGATTTAAATTTGTGTCTCAAAATCTCTGATGTTACATTGCACAAGATA
AAAATATATCATCATGAACAATAAAACTGTCTGCTTACATAAACAGTAATACAAGGGGTGTTATGAGCCA
TATTCAGCGTGAAACGAGCTGTAGCCGTCCGCGTCTGAACAGCAACATGGATGCGGATCTGTATGGCTAT
AAATGGGCGCGTGATAACGTGGGTCAGAGCGGCGCGACCATTTATCGTCTGTATGGCAAACCGGATGCGC
CGGAACTGTTTCTGAAACATGGCAAAGGCAGCGTGGCGAACGATGTGACCGATGAAATGGTGCGTCTGAA
CTGGCTGACCGAATTTATGCCGCTGCCGACCATTAAACATTTTATTCGCACCCCGGATGATGCGTGGCTG
CTGACCACCGCGATTCCGGGCAAAACCGCGTTTCAGGTGCTGGAAGAATATCCGGATAGCGGCGAAAACA
TTGTGGATGCGCTGGCCGTGTTTCTGCGTCGTCTGCATAGCATTCCGGTGTGCAACTGCCCGTTTAACAG
CGATCGTGTGTTTCGTCTGGCCCAGGCGCAGAGCCGTATGAACAACGGCCTGGTGGATGCGAGCGATTTT
GATGATGAACGTAACGGCTGGCCGGTGGAACAGGTGTGGAAAGAAATGCATAAACTGCTGCCGTTTAGCC
CGGATAGCGTGGTGACCCACGGCGATTTTAGCCTGGATAACCTGATTTTCGATGAAGGCAAACTGATTGG
CTGCATTGATGTGGGCCGTGTGGGCATTGCGGATCGTTATCAGGATCTGGCCATTCTGTGGAACTGCCTG
GGCGAATTTAGCCCGAGCCTGCAAAAACGTCTGTTTCAGAAATATGGCATTGATAATCCGGATATGAACA
AACTGCAATTTCATCTGATGCTGGATGAATTTTTCTAATAATTAATTGGACCGCGGTCCGCGCGTTGTCC
TTTTCCGCTGCATAACCCTGCTTCGGGGTCATTATAGCGATTTTTTCGGTATATCCATCCTTTTTCGCAC
GATATACAGGATTTTGCCAAAGGGTTCGTGTAGACTTTCCTTGGTGTATCCAACGGCGTCAGCCGGGCAG
GATAGGTGAAGTAGGCCCACCCGCGAGCGGGTGTTCCTTCTTCACTGTCCCTTATTCGCACCTGGCGGTG
CTCAACGGGAATCCTGCTCTGCGAGGCTGGCCGTAGGCCGGCCTCAGCCTGCCGCCTTGGGCCGGGTGAT
GTCGTACTTGCCCGCCGCGAACTCGGTTACCGTCCAGCCCAGCGCGACCAGCTCCGGCAACGCCTCGCGC
ACCCGCTGGCGGCGCTTGCGCATGGTCGAACCACTGGCCTCTGACGGCCAGACATAGCCGCACAAGGTAT
CTATGGAAGCCTTGCCGGTTTTGCCGGGGTCGATCCAGCCACACAGCCGCTGGTGCAGCAGGCGGGCGGT
TTCGCTGTCCAGCGCCCGCACCTCGTCCATGCTGATGCGCACATGCTGGCCGCCACCCATGACGGCCTGC
GCGATCAAGGGGTTCAGGGCCACGTACAGGCGCCCGTCCGCCTCGTCGCTGGCGTACTCCGACAGCAGCC
GAAACCCCTGCCGCTTGCGGCCATTCTGGGCGATGATGGATACCTTCCAAAGGCGCTCGATGCAGTCCTG
TATGTGCTTGAGCGCCCCACCACTATCGACCTCTGCCCCGATTTCCTTTGCCAGCGCCCGATAGCTACCT
TTGACCACCATGGCATCAGCGGTGACGGCCTCCCACTTGGGTTCCAGGAACAGCCGGAGCTGCCGTCCGC
CTTCGGTCTTGGGTTCCGGGCCAAGCACTAGGCCATTAGGCCCAGCCATGGCCACCAGCCCTTGCAGGAT
GCGCAGATCATCAGCGCCCAGCGGCTCCGGGCCGCTGAACTCGATCCGCTTGCCGTCGCCGTAGTCATAC
GTCACGTCCAGCTTGCTGCGCTTGCGCTCGCCCCGCTTGAGGGCACGGAACAGGCCGGGGGCCAGACAGT
GCGCCGGGTCGTGCCGGACGTGGCTGAGGCTGTGCTTGTTCTTAGGCTTCACCACGGGGCACCCCCTTGC
TCTTGCGCTGCCTCTCCAGCACGGCGGGCTTGAGCACCCCGCCGTCATGCCGCCTGAACCACCGATCAGC
GAACGGTGCGCCATAGTTGGCCTTGCTCACACCGAAGCGGACGAAGAACCGGCGCTGGTCGTCGTCCACA
CCCCATTCCTCGGCCTCGGCGCTGGTCATGCTCGACAGGTAGGACTGCCAGCGGATGTTATCGACCAGTA
CCGAGCTGCCCCGGCTGGCCTGCTGCTGGTCGCCTGCGCCCATCATGGCCGCGCCCTTGCTGGCATGGTG
CAGGAACACGATAGAGCACCCGGTATCGGCGGCGATGGCCTCCATGCGACCGATGACCTGGGCCATGGGG
CCGCTGGCGTTTTCTTCCTCGATGTGGAACCGGCGCAGCGTGTCCAGCACCATCAGGCGGCGGCCCTCGG
CGGCGCGCTTGAGGCCGTCGAACCACTCCGGGGCCATGATGTTGGGCAGGCTGCCGATCAGCGGCTGGAT
CAGCAGGCCGTCAGCCACGGCTTGCCGTTCCTCGGCGCTGAGGTGCGCCCCAAGGGCGTGCAGGCGGTGA
TGAATGGCGGTGGGCGGGTCTTCGGCGGGCAGGTAGATCACCGGGCCGGTGGGCAGTTCGCCCACCTCCA
GCAGATCCGGCCCGCCTGCAATCTGTGCGGCCAGTTGCAGGGCCAGCATGGATTTACCGGCACCACCGGG
CGACACCAGCGCCCCGACCGTACCGGCCACCATGTTGGGCAAAACGTAGTCCAGCGGTGGCGGCGCTGCT
GCGAACGCCTCCAGAATATTGATAGGCTTATGGGTAGCCATTGATTGCCTCCTTTGCAGGCAGTTGGTGG
TTAGGCGCTGGCGGGGTCACTACCCCCGCCCTGCGCCGCTCTGAGTTCTTCCAGGCACTCGCGCAGCGCC
TCGTATTCGTCGTCGGTCAGCCAGAACTTGCGCTGACGCATCCCTTTGGCCTTCATGCGCTCGGCATATC
GCGCTTGGCGTACAGCGTCAGGGCTGGCCAGCAGGTCGCCGGTCTGCTTGTCCTTTTGGTCTTTCATATC
AGTCACCGAGAAACTTGCCGGGGCCGAAAGGCTTGTCTTCGCGGAACAAGGACAAGGTGCAGCCGTCAAG
GTTAAGGCTGGCCATATCAGCGACTGAAAAGCGGCCAGCCTCGGCCTTGTTTGACGTATAACCAAAGCCA
CCGGGCAACCAATAGCCCTTGTCACTTTTGATCAGGTAGACCGACCCTGAAGCGCTTTTTTCGTATTCCA
TAAAACCCCCTTCTGTGCGTGAGTACTCATAGTATAACAGGCGTGAGTACCAACGCAAGCACTACATGCT
GAAATCTGGCCCGCCCCTGTCCATGCCTCGCTGGCGGGGTGCCGGTGCCCGTGCCAGCTCGGCCCGCGCA
AGCTGGACGCTGGGCAGACCCATGACCTTGCTGACGGTGCGCTCGATGTAATCCGCTTCGTGGCCGGGCT
TGCGCTCTGCCAGCGCTGGGCTGGCCTCGGCCATGGCCTTGCCGATTTCCTCGGCACTGCGGCCCCGGCT
GGCCAGCTTCTGCGCGGCGATAAAGTCGCACTTGCTGAGGTCATCACCGAAGCGCTTGACCAGCCCGGCC
ATCTCGCTGCGGTACTCGTCCAGCGCCGTGCGCCGGTGGCGGCTAAGCTGCCGCTCGGGCAGTTCGAGGC
TGGCCAGCCTGCGGGCCTTCTCCTGCTGCCGCTGGGCCTGCTCGATCTGCTGGCCAGCCTGCTGCACCAG
CGCCGGGCCAGCGGTGGCGGTCTTGCCCTTGGATTCACGCAGCAGCACCCACGGCTGATAACCGGCGCGG
GTGGTGTGCTTGTCCTTGCGGTTGGTGAAGCCCGCCAAGCGGCCATAGTGGCGGCTGTCGGCGCTGGCCG
GGTCGGCGTCGTACTCGCTGGCCAGCGTCCGGGCAATCTGCCCCCGAAGTTCACCGCCTGCGGCGTCGGC
CACCTTGACCCATGCCTGATAGTTCTTCGGGCTGGTTTCCACTACCAGGGCAGGCTCCCGGCCCTCGGCT
TTCATGTCATCCAGGTCAAACTCGCTGAGGTCGTCCACCAGCACCAGACCATGCCGCTCCTGCTCGGCGG
GCCTGATATACACGTCATTGCCCTGGGCATTCATCCGCTTGAGCCATGGCGTGTTCTGGAGCACTTCGGC
GGCTGACCATTCCCGGTTCATCATCTGGCCGGTGGTGGCGTCCCTGACGCCGATATCGAAGCGCTCACAG
CCCATGGCCTTGAGCTGTCGGCCTATGGCCTGCAAAGTCCTGTCGTTCTTCATCGGGCCACCAAGCGATT
CCCACACATTATACGAGCCGGAAGCATAAAGTGTAGCTAGATCCGAAGGATGAGCCGGGCTGAATGATCG
ACCGAGACAGGCCCTGCGGGGCTGCACACGCGCCCCCACCCTTCGGGTAGGGGGAAAGGCCGCTAAAGCG
GCTAAAAGCGCTCCAGCGTATTTCTGCGGGGTTTGGTGTGGGGTTTAGCGGGCTTTGCCCGCCTTTCCCC
CTGCCGCGCAGCGGTGGGGCGGTGTGTAGCCTAGCGCAGCGAATAGACCAGCTATCCGGCCTCTGGCCGG
GCATATTGGGCAAGGGCAGCAGCGCCCCACAAGGGCGCTGATAACCGCGCCTAGTGGATTATTCTTAGAT
AATCATGGATGGATTTTTCCAACACCCCGCCAGCCCCCGCCCCTGCTGGGTTTGCAGGTTTGGGGGCGTG
ACAGTTATTGCAGGGGTTCGTGACAGTTATTGCAGGGGGGCGTGACAGTTATTGCAGGGGTTCGTGACAG
TTAGGGCGCGCCCAGCTGTCTAGGGCGGCGGATTTGTCCTACTCAGGAGAGCGTTCACCGACAAACAACA
GATAAAACGAAAGGCCCAGTCTTTCGACTGAGCCTTTCGTTTTATTTGATGCCT
Features (pLannotate 1.2.2; 16 found; start..end, strand, type, name):
     56..77      +  misc_feature   MCS (fragment): pUC18/19 multiple cloning site
    101..122     +  misc_feature   BioBrick prefix: BioBrick prefix for parts that do not start with "ATG"
    129..158     +  promoter       trc promoter: strong E. coli promoter; hybrid between the trp and lac UV5 promoters
    220..237     +  CDS            6xHis: 6xHis affinity tag
   1597..1614    +  misc_feature   MCS (fragment): pUC18/19 multiple cloning site
   1622..1646    +  CDS            lacZα (fragment): LacZα fragment of β-galactosidase; lacZ fragment
   1657..1751    +  terminator     lambda t0 terminator: transcription terminator from phage lambda
   1883..2695    +  CDS            aphA1: KKA1_ECOLX - Also known as nptI. Protein inferred from homology: Swiss-Prot protein existence level 3. Resistance to kanamycin and structurally-related aminoglycosides, including amikacin. From Escherichia coli.
   2865..2973    +  oriT           oriT: incP origin of transfer
   2984..3835    -  CDS            RSF1010 RepC (fragment): replication protein C of the broad-host-range plasmid RSF1010 (Scholz et al., 1989); repC
   3822..4661    -  CDS            RSF1010 RepA: replication protein A of the broad-host-range plasmid RSF1010 (Scholz et al., 1989); repA
   4653..4727    -  ncRNA          Plasmid R1162: Accession: RF00043 - R1162-like plasmid antisense RNA
   5172..6143    -  CDS            RSF1010 RepB: replication protein B of the broad-host-range plasmid RSF1010 (Scholz et al., 1989); repB
   6167..6195    -  promoter       lac UV5 promoter (fragment): E. coli lac promoter with an "up" mutation
   6250..6644    +  rep_origin     RSF1010 oriV: replication origin of the broad-host-range plasmid RSF1010; requires the RSF1010 RepA/B/C proteins for replication (Scholz et al., 1989)
   6682..6768    -  terminator     rrnB T1 terminator: Escherichia coli rrnB; transcription terminator T1 from the E. coli rrnB gene
