[The description below was written by a language model from this plasmid's Addgene catalogue record and pLannotate feature annotations shown in this document.]
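Description:
pSEVA251::Ptrc.x.tetO2::B0032::CYP110D1 N-terminal His-Tag is a broad-host-range synthetic-biology expression plasmid of about 6.8 kb, built on the modular pSEVA251 backbone and intended for expression in the cyanobacterium Synechocystis. Replication relies on the RSF1010 system: the annotated oriV together with the RepA, RepB and RepC proteins it requires, plus the associated R1162-type antisense RNA. This replicon functions in many Gram-negative bacteria, so the plasmid can be propagated at low copy in E. coli and also maintained autonomously in cyanobacteria. An incP oriT allows mobilisation by conjugation when transfer functions are supplied in trans. Selection is by kanamycin through the aphA1 (nptI) aminoglycoside phosphotransferase gene. The cargo region is bracketed by the lambda t0 and rrnB T1 terminators, which insulate it from the rest of the backbone.

The cargo, cloned between XmaI and PstI sites that remain intact, is the alr4766 gene from Nostoc sp. PCC 7120, encoding the cytochrome P450 monooxygenase CYP110D1, with a 6xHis tag fused at its N-terminus for detection or affinity purification. Transcription comes from Ptrc.x.tetO2, a trc-derived promoter whose name indicates the inclusion of tet operator sequences. The feature table identifies only the trc core, preceded by a BioBrick prefix. Translation is initiated from the BBa_B0032 ribosome binding site, which is named in the record but not annotated. The CYP110D1 coding sequence itself is also unannotated and presumably occupies the gap following the His tag. The associated publication describes light-driven hydroxylation of testosterone by Synechocystis sp. PCC 6803 expressing this enzyme, pointing to use in photosynthesis-powered whole-cell biocatalysis.
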