Addgene plasmid #186710: pSEVA251::Ptrc.x.tetO2::B0032::CYP110D1 N-terminal His-Tag
Purpose: N-terminal His-tagged CYP110D1 coding sequence under the control of Ptrc.x.tetO2 promoter and the BBa_B0032 RBS, for the expression in Synechocystis.
Depositing lab: Paula Tamagnini. Depositing organization: Instituto de Biologia Molecular e Celular (IBMC). Publication: Light-driven hydroxylation of testosterone by Synechocystis sp. PCC 6803 expressing the heterologous CYP450 monooxygenase CYP110D1. Mascia F, Pereira SB, Pacheco CC, Oliveira P, Solarczek J, Schallmey A, Kourist R, Alphand V and Tamagnini P.. Green Chemistry, 24 (2022):6156 10.1039/D1GC04714K.
Backbone
  Vector backbone: pSEVA251
  Backbone size w/o insert (bp): 5303
  Total vector size (bp): 6777
  Vector type: Synthetic Biology
Growth in bacteria
  Bacterial resistance: Kanamycin, 50 μg/mL
  Growth temperature: 37°C
  Growth strain: DH5alpha
  Copy number: Low Copy
Gene/Insert
  Gene/Insert name: alr4766 (alt name: CYP110D1)
  Species: Nostoc sp. PCC 7120
  Insert size (bp): 1474
  Promoter: Ptrc.x.tetO2
  Tag / fusion protein: His-Tag (6His) (N terminal on insert)
  Cloning method: Restriction Enzyme; 5′ cloning site XmaI (not destroyed); 3′ cloning site PstI (not destroyed)
  Sequencing primers: 5′ gcggataacaatttcacacag; 3′ gaacaaatccagatggagttc
Terms and licenses: Academic/Nonprofit Terms; Industry Terms: Not Available to Industry
How to cite: pSEVA251::Ptrc.x.tetO2::B0032::CYP110D1 N-terminal His-Tag was a gift from Paula Tamagnini (Addgene plasmid # 186710 ; http://n2t.net/addgene:186710 ; RRID:Addgene_186710)
